Addgene plasmid #176679: pDmAct5C::Cas9-2A-Neo
Purpose: Expression of Drosophila codon optimized spCas9 under Drosophila Act5C promoter
Depositing lab: Norbert Perrimon. Depositing organization: Harvard Medical School. Publication: Bioinformatic and cell-based tools for pooled CRISPR knockout screening in mosquitos. Viswanatha R, Mameli E, Rodiger J, Merckaert P, Feitosa-Suntheimer F, Colpitts TM, Mohr SE, Hu Y, Perrimon N. Nat Commun. 2021 Nov 24;12(1):6825. doi: 10.1038/s41467-021-27129-3. PubMed 34819517.
Backbone
  Vector backbone: Ac5/V5-HIS
  Vector type: Insect Expression ; CRISPR
  Selectable markers: Neomycin (select with G418)
Growth in bacteria
  Bacterial resistance: Ampicillin, 100 μg/mL
  Growth temperature: 37°C
  Growth strain: DH5alpha
  Copy number: High Copy
Gene/Insert
  Gene/Insert name: spCas9; NeoR (aminoglycoside phosphotransferase from Tn5) (alt name: Drosophila codon optimized spCas9)
  Species: D. melanogaster (fly)
  Mutation: Drosophila codon optimized
  Promoter: D. melanogaster Act5C
  Cloning method: Restriction Enzyme; 5′ cloning site Unknown (unknown if destroyed); 3′ cloning site Unknown (unknown if destroyed)
Terms and licenses: Academic/Nonprofit Terms; Industry Terms: Not Available to Industry
Depositor comments: Please visit https://www.biorxiv.org/content/10.1101/2021.03.29.437496v2 for bioRxiv preprint.
How to cite: pDmAct5C::Cas9-2A-Neo was a gift from Norbert Perrimon (Addgene plasmid # 176679 ; http://n2t.net/addgene:176679 ; RRID:Addgene_176679)
