[The description below was written by a language model from this plasmid's Addgene catalogue record and pLannotate feature annotations shown in this document.]
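Description:
pDmAct5C::Cas9-2A-Neo is an insect-cell expression plasmid for CRISPR work, built on the Ac5/V5-HIS backbone. It is about 10.3 kb in size. In bacteria it is maintained through a high-copy ColE1/pUC-type origin and selected with ampicillin via a β-lactamase gene driven by its own bla promoter. The annotation also picks up short fragments of a tetracycline resistance gene and of SV40 large T antigen. These appear to be non-functional backbone remnants rather than working parts.

The payload is a single transcription unit driven by the Drosophila melanogaster actin 5C promoter, a strong constitutive promoter widely used in fly cell lines. It directs expression of a Drosophila codon-optimized Streptococcus pyogenes Cas9 coding sequence, followed closely by the Tn5 aminoglycoside phosphotransferase (NeoR), with an SV40 polyadenylation signal downstream. As the name indicates, the two open reading frames are joined by a 2A self-cleaving peptide. That element is not separately annotated in the feature table, but it presumably lies in the short gap between the Cas9 and NeoR annotations. Because of this arrangement, one mRNA yields both the nuclease and the resistance protein, so G418 selection of transfected cells enriches directly for cells that express Cas9.

The plasmid carries no guide RNA cassette, so it supplies only the nuclease and guides must be provided from a separate source. The associated publication concerns cell-based tools for pooled CRISPR knockout screening in mosquito cells, which suggests the plasmid is used to establish Cas9-expressing insect cell lines for such screens. The cloning sites used to assemble the insert are not recorded.
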