Features (pLannotate 1.2.2; 9 found; start..end, strand, type, name):
     97..2606    +  promoter       Ac5 promoter: Drosophila melanogaster actin 5C promoter
   2748..6848    +  CDS            cas9: CAS9_STRP1 - Also known as csn1 From Streptococcus pyogenes serotype M1.
   6960..7763    +  CDS            NeoR/KanR: aminoglycoside phosphotransferase from Tn5; aph(3')-II (or nptII); confers resistance to neomycin, kanamycin, and G418 (Geneticin®)
   7771..7905    -  polyA_signal   SV40 poly(A) signal: SV40 polyadenylation signal
   7928..8012    -  CDS            large T antigen (fragment): large T antigen from SV40 (simian virus 40)
   8013..8460    +  CDS            TcR (fragment): tetracycline efflux protein; tet; confers resistance to tetracycline
   8506..9094    -  rep_origin     ori: high-copy-number ColE1/pMB1/pBR322/pUC origin of replication
   9265..10125   -  CDS            AmpR: β-lactamase; bla; confers resistance to ampicillin, carbenicillin, and related antibiotics
  10126..10230   -  promoter       AmpR promoter: bla
>Addgene plasmid #176679 | pDmAct5C::Cas9-2A-Neo | addgene full sequence | sequence record 348641 | Addgene NGS Result
CATTAACCTATAAAAATAGGCGTATCACGAGGCCCTTTCGTCTTCAAGAATTAATTCTATATTCTAAAAA
CACAAATGATACTTCTAAAAAAAAATCATGAATGGCATCAACTCTGAATCAAATCTTTGCAGATGCACCT
ACTTCTCATTTCCACTGTCACATCATTTTTCCAGATCTCGCTGCCTGTTATGTGGCCCACAAACCAAGAC
ACGTTTTATGGCCATTAAAGCTGGCTGATCGTCGCCAAACACCAAATACATAATGAATATGTACACATTC
GAGAAAGAAGCGATCAAAGAAGCGTCTTCGGGCGGAGTAGGAGAATGCGGAGGAGAAGGAGAACGAGCTG
ATCTAGTATCTCTCCACAATCCAATGCCAACTGACCAACTGGCCATATTCGGAGCAATTTGAAGCCAATT
TCCATCGCCTGGCGATCGCTCCATTCTTGGCTATATGTTTTTCACCGTTACCCGGGGCCATTTTCAAAGA
CTCGTCGGCAAGATAAGATTGTGTCACTCGCTGTCTCTCTTCATTTGTCGAAGAATGCTGAGGAATTTCG
CGATGACGTCGGCGAGTATTTTGAAGAATGAGAATAATTTGTATTTATACGAAAATCAGTTAGTGGAATT
TTCTACAAAAACATGTTATCTATAGATAATTTTGTTGCAAAATATGTTGACTATGACAAAGATTGTATGT
ATATACCTTTAATGTATTCTCATTTTCTTATGTATTTATAATGGCAATGATGATACTGATGATATTTTAA
GATGATGCCAGACCAAAAGGCTTGAATTTCTGCGTCTTTTGCCGAACGCAGTGCATGTGCAATTGTTGTT
TTTTGGAATATTCAATTTTCGGACTGTCCGCTTTGATTTCAGTTTCTTGGCTTATTCAAAAAGCAAAGTA
AAGCCAAAAAAGCGAGATGGCAATACCAAATGCGGCAAAACGGTAGTGGAAGGAAAGGGGTGCGGGGCAG
CGGAAGGAAGGGTGGGGCGGGGCGTGGCGGGGTCTGTGGCTGGGCGCGACGTCACCGACGTTGGAGCCAC
TCCTTTGACCATGTGTGCGTGTGTGTATTATTCGTGTCTCGCCACTCGCCGGTTGTTTTTTTCTTTTTAT
GCTGCGCTCTCTCTAGCGCCATCTCGCTTACGCATGCTCAACGCACCGCATGTTGCCGTTTCCTTTTATG
CGTCATTTTGGCTCGAAATAGGCAATTATTTAAACAAAGATTAGTCAACGAAAACGCTAAAATAAATAAG
TCTACAATATGGTTACTTATTGCCATGTGTGTGCAGCCAACGATAGCAACAAAAGCAACAACACAGGTGG
CTTTCCCTCTTTCACTTTTTGTTTGCAAGCCGCGTGCGAGCAAGACGGCACGACCGGCAAACGCAATTAC
GCTGACAAAGAGCAGACGAAGTTTTGGCGAAAAACATCAAGGCGCCTGATACGAATGCATTTGCAATAAC
AATTGCGATATTTAATATTGTTTATGAAGCTGTTTGACTTCAAAACACACAAAAAAAAAAATAAAACAAA
TTATTTGAAAGAGAATTAGGAATCGGACGCTTATCGTTAGGGTAACAACAAGAAATGCTTACTGAGTCAC
AGCCTCTGGAAAACTGCCGCAAGCCAGAGAGAGAGAGAAAAAGAGGGAGAGCAGCTTAGACCGCATGTGC
TTGTGTGTGAGGCGTCTCTCTCTTCGTCTCTGTTGCGCAAACGCATAGACTGCACTGAAAAAATCGATTA
CCTATTTTTTATGAATGAATATTTGCACTATTACTATTCAAAACTATTAAGATAGCAATCACATTCAATA
GCCAAATACTATACCACCTGAGCGATGCAACGAAATGATCAATTTGAGCAAAAATGCTGCATATTTAGGA
CGGCATCATTATAGAAATGCTTCTTGCTGTGTACTTTTCTCTCGTCTGGCAGCTGTTTCGCCGTTATTGT
TAAAACCGGCTTAAGTTAGGTGTGTTTTCTACGACTAGTGAATGCCCTACTAGAAGATGTGTGTTGCACA
AAATGTCCCTGGAATAACCAATTTGAAGTGCAGATAGCAGTAAACGTAAGCTAATATGAATATTATTTAA
CTGTAATGTTTTAATATCGCTGGACATTACTAATAAACCCACTATAAACACATGTACATATGTATGTTTT
GGCATACAATGAGTAGTTGGGGAAAAAATGTGTAAAAGCACCGTGACCATCACAGCATAAAGATAACCAG
CTGAAGTATCGAATATGAGTAACCCCCAAATTGAATCACATGCCGCAACTGATAGGACCCATGGAAGTAC
ACTCTTCATGGCGATATACAAGACACACACAAGCACGAACACCCAGTTGCGGAGGAAATTCTCCGTAAAT
GAAAACCCAATCGGCGAACAATTCATACCCATATATGGTAAAAGTTTTGAACGCGACTTGAGAGCGGAGA
GCATTGCGGCTGATAAGGTTTTAGCGCTAAGCGGGCTTTATAAAACGGGCTGCGGGACCAGTTTTCATAT
CACTACCGTTTGAGTTCTTGTGCTGTGTGGATACTCCTCCCGACACAAAGCCGCTCCATCAGCCAGCAGT
CGTCTAATCCAGAGACCCCGGATCGGGGTACGCCACCATGGATTACAAGGATCACGATGGCGACTACAAG
GACCATGACATCGACTATAAGGACGACGACGATAAGATGGCCCCCAAGAAGAAGCGCAAAGTGGGCATCC
ATGGCGTGCCAGCCGCCGATAAGAAGTACAGCATCGGCCTGGATATCGGCACCAACAGCGTGGGCTGGGC
CGTGATCACCGATGAGTACAAGGTGCCCAGCAAGAAGTTCAAGGTGCTGGGCAACACCGATCGCCACAGC
ATCAAGAAGAACCTGATCGGCGCCCTGCTGTTCGATAGCGGAGAAACCGCCGAGGCCACCCGCCTGAAGC
GCACCGCCCGCCGCCGCTATACCCGCCGCAAGAATCGCATCTGCTATCTGCAAGAGATCTTCAGCAACGA
GATGGCCAAGGTGGACGATAGCTTCTTCCACCGCCTGGAGGAGTCCTTCCTGGTGGAGGAGGATAAGAAG
CACGAGCGCCACCCCATCTTCGGCAACATCGTGGATGAGGTGGCCTACCACGAGAAGTACCCCACCATCT
ACCATCTGCGCAAGAAGCTGGTGGATAGCACCGATAAGGCCGATCTGCGCCTGATCTACCTGGCCCTGGC
CCACATGATCAAGTTCCGCGGCCACTTCCTGATCGAGGGCGATCTGAACCCCGATAACTCCGATGTGGAT
AAGCTGTTCATCCAGCTGGTGCAGACCTACAACCAGCTGTTCGAGGAGAACCCCATCAACGCCAGCGGCG
TGGACGCCAAGGCCATTCTGAGTGCCCGCCTGAGCAAGAGTCGCCGCCTGGAGAATCTGATCGCCCAGCT
GCCAGGCGAGAAGAAGAACGGCCTGTTCGGCAACCTGATTGCCCTGAGCCTGGGCCTGACCCCCAACTTC
AAGAGCAACTTCGATCTGGCCGAGGATGCCAAGCTGCAGCTGAGCAAGGATACCTACGATGATGATCTGG
ATAACCTGCTGGCCCAGATCGGCGATCAGTACGCCGACCTGTTTCTGGCCGCCAAGAACCTGTCCGATGC
CATCCTGCTGAGCGACATCCTGCGCGTGAACACCGAGATCACCAAGGCCCCACTGAGCGCCTCGATGATC
AAGCGCTACGATGAGCACCACCAGGATCTGACCCTGCTGAAGGCCCTCGTGCGCCAGCAGCTGCCCGAGA
AGTATAAGGAGATCTTCTTCGACCAGAGCAAGAACGGCTACGCCGGCTACATCGATGGCGGAGCCAGCCA
GGAGGAGTTCTACAAGTTCATCAAGCCCATCCTGGAGAAGATGGATGGCACCGAGGAGCTGCTCGTGAAG
CTGAACCGCGAGGATCTGCTGCGCAAGCAGCGCACCTTCGATAACGGCAGCATCCCCCACCAGATCCACC
TGGGAGAGCTGCACGCCATTCTGCGCCGCCAGGAGGATTTTTACCCGTTCCTGAAGGATAACCGCGAGAA
GATTGAGAAGATCCTGACCTTCCGGATCCCCTACTACGTGGGACCACTGGCCCGCGGCAATAGCCGCTTT
GCCTGGATGACCCGCAAGAGCGAGGAAACCATCACCCCCTGGAACTTCGAGGAGGTGGTGGATAAGGGCG
CCAGCGCCCAGAGCTTCATCGAGCGCATGACCAACTTCGACAAGAATCTGCCCAACGAGAAGGTGCTGCC
CAAGCACAGCCTGCTGTACGAGTACTTCACCGTGTACAACGAGCTGACGAAAGTGAAATACGTGACCGAG
GGAATGCGCAAGCCCGCCTTCCTGAGCGGAGAGCAGAAGAAGGCCATCGTGGACCTGCTGTTTAAGACCA
ACCGCAAAGTGACCGTGAAGCAGCTGAAGGAGGACTACTTCAAGAAGATCGAGTGCTTCGACAGCGTGGA
GATCTCGGGCGTGGAGGATCGCTTCAATGCCAGCCTGGGCACGTACCACGATCTGCTGAAGATTATCAAG
GACAAGGACTTCCTGGACAACGAGGAGAATGAGGACATTCTGGAGGACATCGTGCTGACCCTGACCCTGT
TTGAGGATCGCGAGATGATCGAGGAGCGCCTCAAGACCTACGCCCATCTGTTTGATGACAAAGTGATGAA
GCAGCTGAAGCGCCGCCGCTACACCGGATGGGGACGCCTGAGTCGCAAGCTGATCAACGGCATCCGCGAT
AAGCAGAGCGGCAAGACGATCCTGGATTTCCTGAAGTCCGATGGCTTCGCCAATCGCAACTTCATGCAGC
TGATCCACGACGATTCGCTGACCTTCAAGGAGGATATTCAGAAGGCCCAGGTGTCCGGCCAGGGCGATAG
CCTGCATGAGCACATTGCCAACCTGGCCGGCAGCCCCGCCATTAAGAAGGGCATTCTGCAGACCGTGAAG
GTGGTGGACGAGCTCGTGAAAGTGATGGGCCGCCACAAGCCCGAGAATATCGTGATTGAGATGGCCCGCG
AGAACCAGACCACCCAGAAGGGCCAGAAGAACAGCCGCGAGCGCATGAAGCGCATCGAGGAGGGCATTAA
GGAGCTGGGCAGCCAGATTCTGAAGGAGCACCCCGTGGAGAACACCCAGCTGCAGAACGAGAAGCTGTAC
CTGTACTACCTGCAGAACGGCCGCGATATGTACGTGGACCAGGAGCTGGACATCAACCGCCTGTCCGACT
ACGATGTGGACCATATCGTGCCGCAGAGCTTTCTGAAGGATGACAGCATCGATAACAAGGTGCTGACCCG
CAGCGATAAGAACCGCGGCAAGTCCGATAACGTGCCCTCGGAGGAGGTCGTGAAGAAGATGAAGAACTAT
TGGCGCCAGCTGCTGAACGCCAAGCTGATTACCCAGCGCAAGTTCGACAATCTGACCAAGGCCGAGCGCG
GAGGCCTGAGCGAGCTGGATAAGGCCGGCTTCATCAAGCGCCAGCTGGTGGAAACCCGCCAGATTACCAA
GCACGTGGCCCAGATTCTGGATAGCCGCATGAACACGAAGTACGACGAGAATGATAAGCTGATTCGCGAA
GTGAAAGTGATCACCCTGAAGTCCAAGCTGGTGTCCGATTTCCGCAAGGATTTCCAGTTCTATAAAGTGC
GCGAGATCAACAACTACCACCACGCCCACGATGCCTACCTGAACGCCGTCGTGGGAACCGCCCTGATTAA
GAAGTATCCCAAGCTGGAGAGCGAGTTCGTGTACGGCGATTATAAGGTGTACGACGTGCGCAAGATGATC
GCCAAGTCCGAGCAGGAGATCGGCAAGGCCACCGCCAAGTACTTTTTCTACAGCAACATCATGAATTTCT
TCAAGACCGAGATTACCCTGGCCAACGGCGAGATCCGCAAGCGCCCACTGATCGAAACGAATGGCGAAAC
CGGCGAGATTGTGTGGGACAAGGGCCGCGATTTTGCCACCGTGCGCAAGGTGCTGTCCATGCCCCAAGTG
AACATTGTGAAAAAGACCGAGGTGCAGACGGGCGGCTTCAGCAAGGAGTCCATTCTGCCGAAGCGCAACA
GCGACAAGCTGATCGCCCGCAAGAAGGATTGGGACCCCAAGAAGTACGGCGGCTTCGATAGCCCCACCGT
GGCCTATAGTGTGCTGGTGGTGGCCAAGGTGGAGAAGGGCAAGTCCAAGAAGCTGAAGTCCGTGAAGGAG
CTGCTGGGCATCACCATCATGGAGCGCAGCAGCTTTGAGAAGAACCCAATCGATTTCCTGGAGGCCAAGG
GCTACAAGGAAGTGAAGAAGGATCTGATCATCAAGCTGCCGAAGTACTCCCTGTTCGAGCTGGAGAACGG
ACGCAAGCGCATGCTGGCCAGTGCCGGCGAGCTGCAGAAGGGAAACGAGCTGGCCCTGCCCTCGAAATAT
GTGAACTTCCTGTACCTGGCCAGCCACTACGAGAAGCTGAAGGGCAGCCCCGAGGATAACGAGCAGAAGC
AGCTGTTTGTGGAGCAGCACAAGCACTACCTGGACGAGATCATTGAGCAGATCAGCGAGTTCAGCAAGCG
CGTGATCCTGGCCGACGCCAATCTGGATAAGGTGCTGAGCGCCTACAACAAGCACCGCGACAAGCCAATC
CGCGAGCAGGCCGAGAACATCATCCACCTGTTCACCCTGACCAACCTGGGAGCCCCAGCCGCCTTCAAGT
ACTTCGATACCACCATCGATCGCAAGCGCTATACCAGCACCAAGGAGGTGCTGGACGCCACCCTGATCCA
CCAGAGCATCACCGGCCTGTACGAAACCCGCATCGATCTGTCGCAGCTGGGAGGCGATAAGCGCCCAGCC
GCCACCAAGAAGGCCGGACAGGCCAAAAAGAAGAAGCCTGAGGGCAGAGGAAGTCTTCTAACATGCGGTG
ACGTGGAGGAGAATCCCGGCCCTGCTAGCATGGGATCGGCCATTGAACAAGATGGATTGCACGCAGGTTC
TCCGGCCGCTTGGGTGGAGAGGCTATTCGGCTATGACTGGGCACAACAGACAATCGGCTGCTCTGATGCC
GCCGTGTTCCGGCTGTCAGCGCAGGGGCGCCCGGTTCTTTTTGTCAAGACCGACCTGTCCGGTGCCCTGA
ATGAACTGCAAGACGAGGCAGCGCGGCTATCGTGGCTGGCCACGACGGGCGTTCCTTGCGCAGCTGTGCT
CGACGTTGTCACTGAAGCGGGAAGGGACTGGCTGCTATTGGGCGAAGTGCCGGGGCAGGATCTCCTGTCA
TCTCACCTTGCTCCTGCCGAGAAAGTATCCATCATGGCTGATGCAATGCGGCGGCTGCATACGCTTGATC
CGGCTACCTGCCCATTCGACCACCAAGCGAAACATCGCATCGAGCGAGCACGTACTCGGATGGAAGCCGG
TCTTGTCGATCAGGATGATCTGGACGAAGAACATCAGGGGCTCGCGCCAGCCGAACTGTTCGCCAGGCTC
AAGGCGAGCATGCCCGACGGCGAGGATCTCGTCGTGACCCATGGCGATGCCTGCTTGCCGAATATCATGG
TGGAAAATGGCCGCTTTTCTGGATTCATCGACTGTGGCCGGCTGGGTGTGGCGGACCGCTATCAGGACAT
AGCGTTGGCTACCCGTGATATTGCTGAAGAACTTGGCGGCGAATGGGCTGACCGCTTCCTCGTGCTTTAC
GGTATCGCCGCTCCCGATTCGCAGCGCATCGCCTTCTATCGCCTTCTTGACGAGTTCTTCTGACTCGAGG
GATCCAGACATGATAAGATACATTGATGAGTTTGGACAAACCACAACTAGAATGCAGTGAAAAAAATGCT
TTATTTGTGAAATTTGTGATGCTATTGCTTTATTTGTAACCATTATAAGCTGCAATAAACAAGTTAACAA
CAACAATTGCATTCATTTTATGTTTCAGGTTCAGGGGGAGGTGTGGGAGGTTTTTTAAAGCAAGTAAAAC
CTCTACAAATGTGGTATGGCTGATTATGATCAGTCGACCGATGCCCTTGAGAGCCTTCAACCCAGTCAGC
TCCTTCCGGTGGGCGCGGGGCATGACTATCGTCGCCGCACTTATGACTGTCTTCTTTATCATGCAACTCG
TAGGACAGGTGCCGGCAGCGCTCTGGGTCATTTTCGGCGAGGACCGCTTTCGCTGGAGCGCGACGATGAT
CGGCCTGTCGCTTGCGGTATTCGGAATCTTGCACGCCCTCGCTCAAGCCTTCGTCACTGGTCCCGCCACC
AAACGTTTCGGCGAGAAGCAGGCCATTATCGCCGGCATGGCGGCCGACGCGCTGGGCTACGTCTTGCTGG
CGTTCGCGACGCGAGGCTGGATGGCCTTCCCCATTATGATTCTTCTCGCTTCCGGCGGCATCGGGATGCC
CGCGTTGCAGGCCATGCTGTCCAGGCAGGTAGATGACGACCATCAGGGACAGCTTCAAGGCCAGCAAAAG
GCCAGGAACCGTAAAAAGGCCGCGTTGCTGGCGTTTTTCCATAGGCTCCGCCCCCCTGACGAGCATCACA
AAAATCGACGCTCAAGTCAGAGGTGGCGAAACCCGACAGGACTATAAAGATACCAGGCGTTTCCCCCTGG
AAGCTCCCTCGTGCGCTCTCCTGTTCCGACCCTGCCGCTTACCGGATACCTGTCCGCCTTTCTCCCTTCG
GGAAGCGTGGCGCTTTCTCATAGCTCACGCTGTAGGTATCTCAGTTCGGTGTAGGTCGTTCGCTCCAAGC
TGGGCTGTGTGCACGAACCCCCCGTTCAGCCCGACCGCTGCGCCTTATCCGGTAACTATCGTCTTGAGTC
CAACCCGGTAAGACACGACTTATCGCCACTGGCAGCAGCCACTGGTAACAGGATTAGCAGAGCGAGGTAT
GTAGGCGGTGCTACAGAGTTCTTGAAGTGGTGGCCTAACTACGGCTACACTAGAAGGACAGTATTTGGTA
TCTGCGCTCTGCTGAAGCCAGTTACCTTCGGAAAAAGAGTTGGTAGCTCTTGATCCGGCAAACAAACCAC
CGCTGGTAGCGGTGGTTTTTTTGTTTGCAAGCAGCAGATTACGCGCAGAAAAAAAGGATCTCAAGAAGAT
CCTTTGATCTTTTCTACGGGGTCTGACGCTCAGTGGAACGAAAACTCACGTTAAGGGATTTTGGTCATGA
GATTATCAAAAAGGATCTTCACCTAGATCCTTTTAAATTAAAAATGAAGTTTTAAATCAATCTAAAGTAT
ATATGAGTAAACTTGGTCTGACAGTTACCAATGCTTAATCAGTGAGGCACCTATCTCAGCGATCTGTCTA
TTTCGTTCATCCATAGTTGCCTGACTCCCCGTCGTGTAGATAACTACGATACGGGAGGGCTTACCATCTG
GCCCCAGTGCTGCAATGATACCGCGAGACCCACGCTCACCGGCTCCAGATTTATCAGCAATAAACCAGCC
AGCCGGAAGGGCCGAGCGCAGAAGTGGTCCTGCAACTTTATCCGCCTCCATCCAGTCTATTAATTGTTGC
CGGGAAGCTAGAGTAAGTAGTTCGCCAGTTAATAGTTTGCGCAACGTTGTTGCCATTGCTGCAGGCATCG
TGGTGTCACGCTCGTCGTTTGGTATGGCTTCATTCAGCTCCGGTTCCCAACGATCAAGGCGAGTTACATG
ATCCCCCATGTTGTGCAAAAAAGCGGTTAGCTCCTTCGGTCCTCCGATCGTTGTCAGAAGTAAGTTGGCC
GCAGTGTTATCACTCATGGTTATGGCAGCACTGCATAATTCTCTTACTGTCATGCCATCCGTAAGATGCT
TTTCTGTGACTGGTGAGTACTCAACCAAGTCATTCTGAGAATAGTGTATGCGGCGACCGAGTTGCTCTTG
CCCGGCGTCAACACGGGATAATACCGCGCCACATAGCAGAACTTTAAAAGTGCTCATCATTGGAAAACGT
TCTTCGGGGCGAAAACTCTCAAGGATCTTACCGCTGTTGAGATCCAGTTCGATGTAACCCACTCGTGCAC
CCAACTGATCTTCAGCATCTTTTACTTTCACCAGCGTTTCTGGGTGAGCAAAAACAGGAAGGCAAAATGC
CGCAAAAAAGGGAATAAGGGCGACACGGAAATGTTGAATACTCATACTCTTCCTTTTTCAATATTATTGA
AGCATTTATCAGGGTTATTGTCTCATGAGCGGATACATATTTGAATGTATTTAGAAAAATAAACAAATAG
GGGTTCCGCGCACATTTCCCCGAAAAGTGCCACCTGACGTCTAAGAAACCATTATTATCATGA
